Addgene plasmid #146064: pAc5.1B-lambdaN-HA-DmCup_C
Purpose: Insect Expression of DmCup
Depositing lab: Elisa Izaurralde. Depositing organization: Max Planck Institute for Developmental Biology. Publication: Similar modes of interaction enable Trailer Hitch and EDC3 to associate with DCP1 and Me31B in distinct protein complexes. Tritschler F, Eulalio A, Helms S, Schmidt S, Coles M, Weichenrieder O, Izaurralde E, Truffault V. Mol Cell Biol. 2008 Nov . 28(21):6695-708. 10.1128/MCB.00759-08 PubMed 18765641.
Backbone
  Vector backbone: Unknown
  Vector type: Insect Expression
Growth in bacteria
  Bacterial resistance: Ampicillin, 100 μg/mL
  Growth temperature: 37°C
  Growth strain: DH5alpha
  Copy number: Low Copy
Gene/Insert
  Gene/Insert name: DmCup
  Species: D. melanogaster (fly)
  Mutation: Two silent mutations compared to the sequence given by NCBI: AF004917.1
  Entrez Gene: cup (a.k.a. Dmel_CG11181, CG11181, CUP, Cup, DmCup, Dmel\CG11181, fs(1)cup, fs(2)cup, i239)
  Cloning method: Unknown
Terms and licenses: Academic/Nonprofit Terms; Industry Terms: Not Available to Industry
Depositor comments: Plasmids from this collection were made available to the research community and donated after the lab closed. Please note that the sequence provided by the depositing laboratory may be theoretical/predicted or based on Sanger sequencing results. There may be discrepancies between sequencing results obtained by Addgene and the depositor sequence. If an Addgene verified sequence is not available, please contact before placing your order to request that our lab fully sequence the plasmid.
How to cite: pAc5.1B-lambdaN-HA-DmCup_C was a gift from Elisa Izaurralde (Addgene plasmid # 146064 ; http://n2t.net/addgene:146064 ; RRID:Addgene_146064)
