[The description below was written by a language model from this plasmid's Addgene catalogue record and pLannotate feature annotations shown in this document.]
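Description:
pAc5.1B-lambdaN-HA-DmCup_C is an insect-cell expression plasmid of about 8.9 kb. The catalogue lists the backbone as unknown, but the name and annotated parts are consistent with a pAc5.1-type vector. It is propagated in E. coli through a ColE1/pUC-type origin and selected with ampicillin via the β-lactamase gene and its own promoter. The record lists the plasmid as low copy even though the origin is annotated as a high-copy type. A short tetracycline-resistance fragment and a piece of SV40 large T antigen are also annotated, and these appear to be non-functional backbone remnants.

Expression is driven by the Drosophila melanogaster actin 5C promoter, a strong constitutive promoter used in fly cell lines, and an SV40 polyadenylation signal lies downstream. The open reading frame begins with a short fragment of the bacteriophage lambda N protein, followed by an HA epitope (annotated as a partial match to 3xHA) and then the D. melanogaster cup coding sequence. The depositor reports two silent changes relative to the reference sequence. The "_C" suffix might suggest a C-terminal fragment, but the record does not define it, and the annotated cup feature spans more than 3.3 kb. A vector-derived V5 tag lies downstream of the insert; the record does not show whether it is read in frame.

The lambda N peptide binds boxB RNA hairpins, so fusions of this kind are typically used in tethering assays, where the protein is recruited to a boxB-containing reporter mRNA to test its effect on translation or stability. That use would fit Cup's annotated role as an eIF4E-binding translational repressor and deadenylation-promoting adapter, although the stated purpose is simply insect expression of DmCup. The HA tag allows detection or immunoprecipitation.
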