Features (pLannotate 1.2.2; 11 found; start..end, strand, type, name):
     56..2568    +  promoter       Ac5 promoter: Drosophila melanogaster actin 5C promoter
   2588..2653    +  CDS            N (fragment): REGN_LAMBD - Experimental evidence at protein level: Swiss-Prot protein existence level 1. Plays a role as a transcriptional antitermination factor that allows the virus to initiate its lytic phase. Activates expression of the delayed viral early genes by modifying host RNA polymerase (RNAP) into a form that is resistant to termination signals. This antitermination function requires the host NusA protein which serves to stabilize the interaction between antitermination protein N and host RNA polymerase. From Escherichia phage lambda (Bacteriophage lambda).
   2678..2704    +  CDS            3xHA (fragment): three tandem HA epitope tags
   2777..6127    +  CDS            cup: CUP_DROME - Also known as fs(2)cup. Experimental evidence at protein level: Swiss-Prot protein existence level 1. Adapter protein that plays a central role in localization of transcripts in the oocyte and in young embryos (PubMed:9118812). Maintains RNA targets in a repressed state by promoting their deadenylation and protects deadenylated mRNAs from further degradation (PubMed:21937713). Binds to and recruits eIF-4E to the 3'-UTR of some mRNA targets which prevents interaction between eIF4E1 and eIF4G (PubMed:14685270, PubMed:15465908, PubMed:21081899). This may contribute to translational re
   6166..6207    +  CDS            V5 tag: epitope tag from simian virus 5
   6307..6441    -  polyA_signal   SV40 poly(A) signal: SV40 polyadenylation signal
   6464..6548    -  CDS            large T antigen (fragment): large T antigen from SV40 (simian virus 40)
   6549..7019    +  CDS            TcR (fragment): tetracycline efflux protein; tet; confers resistance to tetracycline
   7063..7651    -  rep_origin     ori: high-copy-number ColE1/pMB1/pBR322/pUC origin of replication
   7822..8682    -  CDS            AmpR: β-lactamase; bla; confers resistance to ampicillin, carbenicillin, and related antibiotics
   8683..8787    -  promoter       AmpR promoter: bla
>Addgene plasmid #146064 | pAc5.1B-lambdaN-HA-DmCup_C | depositor full sequence | sequence record 288509 | Full Sequence
CTTCAAGGAATTAATTCTATATTCTAAAAACACAAATGATACTTCTAAAAAAAATCATGAATGGCATCAA
CTCTGAATCAAATCTTTGCAGATGCACCTACTTCTCATTTCCACTGTCACATCATTTTTCCAGATCTCGC
TGCCTGTTATGTGGCCCACAAACCAAGACACGTTTTATGGCCATTAAAGCTGGCTGATCGTCGCCAAACA
CCAAATACATATCAATATGTACATTCGAGAAAGAAGCGATCAAAGAAGCGTCTTCGGGCGAGTAGGAGAA
TGCGGAGGAGAAGGAGAACGAGCTGATCTAGTATCTCTCCACAATCCAATGCCAACTGACCAACTGGCCA
TATTCGGAGCAATTTGAAGCCAATTTCCATCGCCTGGCGATCGCTCCATTCTTGGCTATATGTTTTTCAC
CGTTCCCGGGGCCATTTTCAAAGACTCGTCGGTAAGATAAGATTGTGTCACTCGCTGTCTCTCTTCATTT
GTCGAAGAATGCTGAGGAATTTCGCGATGACGTCGGCGAGTATTTTGAAGAATGAGAATAATTTGTATTT
ATACGAAAATCAGTTAGTGGAATTTTCTACAAAAACATGTTATCTATAGATAATTTTGTTGCAAAATATG
TTGACTATGACAAAGATTGTATGTATATACCTTTAATGTATTCTCATTTTCTTATGTATTTATAATGGCA
ATGATGATACTGATGATATTTTAAGATGATGCCAGACCACAGGCTGATTTCTGCGTCTTTTGCCGAACGC
AGTGCATGTGCGGTTGTTGTTTTTTGGAATAGTTTCAATTTTCGGACTGTCCGCTTTGATTTCAGTTTCT
TGGCTTATTCAAAAAGCAAAGTAAAGCCAAAAAAGCGAGATGGCAATACCAAATGCGGCAAAACGGTAGT
GGAAGGAAAGGGGTGCGGGGCAGCGGAAGGAAGGGTGGGGCGGGGCGTGGCGGGGTCTGTGGCTGGGCGC
GACGTCACCGACGTTGGAGCCACTCCTTTGACCATGTGTGCGTGTGTGTATTATTCGTGTCTCGCCACTC
GCCGGTTGTTTTTTTCTTTTTATCTCGCTCTCTCTAGCGCCATCTCGTACGCATGCTCAACGCACCGCAT
GTTGCCGTGTCCTTTATGCGTCATTTTGGCTCGAAATAGGCAATTATTTAAACAAAGATTAGTCAACGAA
AACGCTAAAATAAATAAGTCTACAATATGGTTACTTATTGCCATGTGTGTGCAGCCAACGATAGCAACAA
AAGCAACAACACAGTGGCTTTCCCTCTTTCACTTTTTGTTTGCAAGCGCGTGCGAGCAAGACGGCACGAC
CGGCAAACGCAATTACGCTGACAAAGAGCAGACGAAGTTTTGGCCGAAAAACATCAAGGCGCCTGATACG
AATGCATTTGCAATAACAATTGCGATATTTAATATTGTTTATGAAGCTGTTTGACTTCAAAACACACAAA
AAAAAAAATAAAACAAATTATTTGAAAGAGAATTAGGAATCGGACAGCTTATCGTTACGGGCTAACAGCA
CACCGAGACGAAATAGCTTACCTGACGTCACAGCCTCTGGAAGAACTGCCGCCAAGCAGAGAGAGAGAGA
AAAAGAGGGAGAGCAGCTTAGACCGCATGTGCTTGTGTGTGAGGCGTCTCTCTCTTCGTCTCCTGTTTGC
GCAAACGCATAGACTGCACTGAGAAAATCGATTACCTATTTTTTATGAATGAATATTTGCACTATTACTA
TTCAAAACTATTAAGATAGCAATCACATTCAATAGCCAAATACTATACCACCTGAGCGATGCAACGAAAT
GATCAATTTGAGCAAAAATGCTGCATATTTAGGACGGCATCATTATAGAAATGCTTCTTGCTGTGTACTT
TTCTCTCGTCTGGCAGCTGTTTCGCCGTTATTGTTAAAACCGGCTTAAGTTAGGTGTGTTTTCTACGACT
AGTGATGCCCCTACTAGAAGATGTGTGTTGCACAAATGTCCCTGAATAACCAATTTGAAGTGCAGATAGC
AGTAAACGTAAGCTAATATGAATATTATTTAACTGTAATGTTTTAATATCGCTGGACATTACTAATAAAC
CCACTATAAACACATGTACATATGTATGTTTTGGCATACAATGAGTAGTTGGGGAAAAAATGTGTAAAAG
CACCGTGACCATCACAGCATAAAGATAACCAGCTGAAGTATCGAATATGAGTAACCCCCAAATTGAATCA
CATGCCGCAACTGATAGGACCCATGGAAGTACACTCTTCATGGCGATATACAAGACACACACAAGCACGA
ACACCCAGTTGCGGAGGAAATTCTCCGTAAATGAAAACCCAATCGGCGAACAATTCATACCCATATATGG
TAAAAGTTTTGAACGCGACTTGAGAGCGGAGAGCATTGCGGCTGATAAGGTTTTAGCGCTAAGCGGGCTT
TATAAAACGGGCTGCGGGACCAGTTTTCATATCACTACCGTTTGAGTTCTTGTGCTGTGTGGATACTCCT
CCCGACACAAAGCCGCTCCATCAGCCAGCAGTCGTCTAATCCAGAGACCCCGGATCGGGGTACCAACATG
GACGCACAAACACGACGACGTGAGCGTCGCGCTGAGAAACAAGCTCAATGGAAAGCTGCAAACGGTGGAT
CTCCTCCACATATGGCTTACCCATACGATGTTCCAGATTACGCTCCTCCAAGCTTGAATTCTGCAGATAT
CATGGACCCTATGAAAGAGGAGGCGATCGAATTGAATGGCCATGCTATGCAAATGGCCGAAGCTGAGCAA
GAAAATGGCGCTGGCGCCCTGAAAATTGCCACCAATGCGGGTGCAACCGATCGTCCAGCGCATCAGCAGC
TTCCGCTGCCAGTCGAAGATCAGCAGGATGAGGTGCTGACCCCCGCTGAGAAGGGCAAGTTCGAGTACCC
GCCCCCTCCACCGCCACCAACTCCAGTCCAGGCTCCGCTAGCCACCAAGGCCACCGCTCTGAATGCCAGT
CAAGAGCATGACGACGACGAGGCCAACTCCGAGAAGTGGGAGGATCCGTGCGCTCCGCCCCCGCCTCCTC
CGCTGCCGACTAGCGCTTTCCTGGCCACCGGACTGGGCTACCTCAAGCTGCCCGCCTTCAAGCTGAAGGA
CGCACTGGAGAAGGCCATCACCAAGTTGGAGGCCAACAAGCGGACGCTAAAGGCCAGCCCTGAGTCTTCT
CGTTCCATCAAAAACAAGAATGTGGTGGCCCTGGAGATGTTACCCAGGCGCTCAAACCCAGAAACGATCG
GCGATGGATCCATGTTGGCATCCACATCCACGGCTGTTATGCTGCAGACCAAAAAGCCCGCCGTTATTGT
GGAGATGGAGAGGCGTTGTAAGATCATCAATTTACTGGCCAAACAGAATCAAATCCTCGAATCCATTTCG
GGGGAGGCCATTCCGATGCATGGACCCTCGAAGCATCTGCACGAGGACGAGGGTCTGACCCTGCAAGTTC
TCTCGGCCCGAGCATCCACACCGTACACACAGCCCTCCAGCATGTTGTCCTGCACGGCCGTTAGTTGTGA
CCTGGAGCACGATTCGCCCCGGAAGCAAGTGGCCAGCAAGGAGGCCGTGCCGGAGCAGCAGTCTAGTCAG
GTGCAGCAAAAGCGTCCACCCAGCACGGGCATTCACAAGCCAGGAAGTCTGCGAGCACCCAAGGCTGTTC
GTCCTACTACTGCTCCGGTGGTCAGCAGCAAGCCGGTCAAGAGCTATACCCGCTCCCGCCTGATGGACAT
TCGCAACGGGATGTTCAATGCCCTGATGCACAGGTCCAAGGAGAGCTTTGTGATGCCTCGCATCGCCACC
TGCGACGACATTGAGTTGGAGGGAAGGCTTCGCCGCATGAATATTTGGCGCACCTCGGACGGCACAAGAT
TCCGGACCCGCTCCACCACAGCTAACTTAAACATGAACAACAACAACAACAATGAGTGCATGCCTGCCTT
CTTCAAAAACAAAAATAAGCCGAACCTAATCAGTGACGAGTCCATCATCCAGAGCCAACCGCCCCAGCCG
CAAACGGAGTTCCAAGATCCGGCCATTGTTAACCAAAGACGCATTGGCAGCGGTCGCTTAAACCATTCCA
AGTGGGGTTACAACGACGAAGACTACCACTCGTACCACAATGGCAAGTCGCAGCATATGGAGGAGGTCAA
CTCGAAGAACAGCAAAAACATGACGGTGCTGCAGTTCTTCGACAACGGCGAGATCAGCAGTCAGCCTCAA
AGACGGCCGAACACTCCTGTGATGGGGATGTCTATCAATCGATCCGAGAACGACACCCTGCACTCGAACG
AGTCCAGTGAAGATTTGAGTCGCGCCAACGAGAACTATGTAAAGCGCGTAATGTCTGGATTCCTGGTTGT
ATCGAAGCCCAAGTCACGAGATGTCGAGGATAGACATCACCGGCGGTACAGGAACCAGAACGAGGAGCCT
GAGTGGTTTAGCTGTGGACCCACGTCTAGACTGGACACTATAGAGTTGTGTGGGTTCGATGAGGACGAGG
AGAAAATGCTAAAGGAGGGCAACAAAAACCACGGATTAGGCGAAACAGAGCGAGAAACGTCAAAACAAAA
GATGGACCATAAGTACAAATGGACGCATGCGGAGCCGATGGGTCGAAGCAAATACATGCCCAAACACGAC
ACTAACAATAATCATAACGTGGAGAACATGAATAATGTTATGGCTACCGAGCATCAGCAACAAAAGGAAG
AGAAACGCCCAGGCAGTGGCCGTTCGTTTCAGTTTGATAAGTTCAATCAAAGCCAACAGAATTACGAGAG
TAGCAGTTATGTTAATCACCAACAGCCGCCGCAAACGCAGCCTCAGCAAATGCAGCAGCAATCGAACACA
AACACGAACAACTCTAAATTCATGTCATTCTTTGCCAATGAGGGGAACTCCTCGTCTTCTTCGCTGAACG
AGTTTTTCAAGCAGGCCATTAACCAGGGTCATGGCAACAATCCGGAGCAGCCCAAATCGTTGGGCCACAT
CGGACAGATGCCTTCGGTGGATCAGCTGGAGGCCAAATGGCGTCGAAACTCACTGAACAATGTTGGCGAG
ACTGCCAACAAGCAGACTGATAACTTCCAGAAGCTAATTGGGTCTCTTTCTTCGGCTAAGCCACAGTCAC
AGGCGGTTGGCTATGATGCCATCTCCAACTTTATAATGCAGCAACAGCAGTACCAGCAGCAGCAACAGAA
GCAGCACCTCATCATACAGCAGCAGCAGCAACAGACCGCCTTTTTGGCGAGCCTGCAGCTGAAGGCGATC
CTCGGCCGGGCCGACACCCAATTGCTACTGCTCCGTCTGACTAAAGGGGAAATATCCAAGCACGGATTGC
TGGTGCAGTTGGCCAACCCACGCTTGACGGACATGGATCGCGAGGCCATCACTGCTGTATTGCAGTTCAC
CAACACCCAGCAGCAGCAGCAGCAGCACAAGCAGCAGCTGGACATGCTCTCAAGCACGGTCATCGCCAGC
CAGTTGCAGAATCTCCACAACTTGGCCATTGTCCAGCAGACTCTTGCAGCCAGGCAGCAGCCGCAGCATA
ATCCACAGACGCAGGCGCCGCACCAACTGTCGCAGGAGGACTTGCAAGCGCATGCCAATGTGATAATGCG
AAACGCCGTAATGAAGCGAAAAATTGAGGAGCAGACCTCGAAGCTTATCAATGGCGGTGCCAAGCATCAG
GCACAGCAGCAATATCTAAACCGTGGCCAGCAACGCCAGGCTCGACCAGATGCCAACTCGAATGCCTTGC
TCCATGCCTTGATCTCTGGCGGTGGCAATAACCACGCCTCTGGTTATCCTATGAAAGGACAGCCGCAGCA
GCATCATTCCAATTTGAGATTCGGTGATAACCAAAACTTCCAATCTTTTGAGTCCAACCAGCCGCACTTC
GCCACGCAGTACAAGCAGCAATACCAACAGTCTCAGCAGCAACATCCCCATCAGCAGCCCCAACAGCTGA
ATTCGCTTCATCAGAACAACGCTGGAGCTGTCAATAGCTTCAATAAGGCCCAAATGCAAGCTCAATCAGC
TATTTCCATGCTGCCCAACAGCGGGGATGAGTTTCATTAAGCGGCCGCTCGAGTCTAGAGGGCCCGCGGT
TCGAAGGTAAGCCTATCCCTAACCCTCTCCTCGGTCTCGATTCTACGCGTACCGGTCATCATCACCATCA
CCATTGAGTTTAAACCCGCTGATCAGCCTCGACTGTGCCTTCTAAGGCCTGAGCTCGCTGATCAGCCTCG
ATCGAGGATCCAGACATGATAAGATACATTGATGAGTTTGGACAAACCACAACTAGAATGCAGTGAAAAA
AATGCTTTATTTGTGAAATTTGTGATGCTATTGCTTTATTTGTAACCATTATAAGCTGCAATAAACAAGT
TAACAACAACAATTGCATTCATTTTATGTTTCAGGTTCAGGGGGAGGTGTGGGAGGTTTTTTAAAGCAAG
TAAAACCTCTACAAATGTGGTATGGCTGATTATGATCAGTCGACCGATGCCCTTGAGAGCCTTCAACCCA
GTCAGCTCCTTCCGGTGGGCGCGGGGCATGACTATCGTCGCCGCACTTATGACTGTCTTCTTTATCATGC
AACTCGTAGGACAGGTGCCGGCAGCGCTCTGGGTCATTTTCGGCGAGGACCGCTTTCGCTGGAGCGCGAC
GATGATCGGCCTGTCGCTTGCGGTATTCGGAATCTTGCACGCCCTCGCTCAAGCCTTCGTCACTGGTCCC
GCCACCAAACGTTTCGGCGAGAAGCAGGCCATTATCGCCGGCATGGCGGCCGACGCGCTGGGCTACGTCT
TGCTGGCGTTCGCGACGCGAGGCTGGATGGCCTTCCCCATTATGATTCTTCTCGCTTCCGGCGGCATCGG
GATGCCCGCGTTGCAGGCCATGCTGTCCAGGCAGGTAGATGACGACCATCAGGGACAGCTTCAAGGATCG
CTCGCGGCTCTTACCAGCCAGCAAAAGGCCAGGAACCGTAAAAAGGCCGCGTTGCTGGCGTTTTTCCATA
GGCTCCGCCCCCCTGACGAGCATCACAAAAATCGACGCTCAAGTCAGAGGTGGCGAAACCCGACAGGACT
ATAAAGATACCAGGCGTTTCCCCCTGGAAGCTCCCTCGTGCGCTCTCCTGTTCCGACCCTGCCGCTTACC
GGATACCTGTCCGCCTTTCTCCCTTCGGGAAGCGTGGCGCTTTCTCAATGCTCACGCTGTAGGTATCTCA
GTTCGGTGTAGGTCGTTCGCTCCAAGCTGGGCTGTGTGCACGAACCCCCCGTTCAGCCCGACCGCTGCGC
CTTATCCGGTAACTATCGTCTTGAGTCCAACCCGGTAAGACACGACTTATCGCCACTGGCAGCAGCCACT
GGTAACAGGATTAGCAGAGCGAGGTATGTAGGCGGTGCTACAGAGTTCTTGAAGTGGTGGCCTAACTACG
GCTACACTAGAAGGACAGTATTTGGTATCTGCGCTCTGCTGAAGCCAGTTACCTTCGGAAAAAGAGTTGG
TAGCTCTTGATCCGGCAAACAAACCACCGCTGGTAGCGGTGGTTTTTTTGTTTGCAAGCAGCAGATTACG
CGCAGAAAAAAAGGATCTCAAGAAGATCCTTTGATCTTTTCTACGGGGTCTGACGCTCAGTGGAACGAAA
ACTCACGTTAAGGGATTTTGGTCATGAGATTATCAAAAAGGATCTTCACCTAGATCCTTTTAAATTAAAA
ATGAAGTTTTAAATCAATCTAAAGTATATATGAGTAAACTTGGTCTGACAGTTACCAATGCTTAATCAGT
GAGGCACCTATCTCAGCGATCTGTCTATTTCGTTCATCCATAGTTGCCTGACTCCCCGTCGTGTAGATAA
CTACGATACGGGAGGGCTTACCATCTGGCCCCAGTGCTGCAATGATACCGCGAGACCCACGCTCACCGGC
TCCAGATTTATCAGCAATAAACCAGCCAGCCGGAAGGGCCGAGCGCAGAAGTGGTCCTGCAACTTTATCC
GCCTCCATCCAGTCTATTAATTGTTGCCGGGAAGCTAGAGTAAGTAGTTCGCCAGTTAATAGTTTGCGCA
ACGTTGTTGCCATTGCTGCAGGCATCGTGGTGTCACGCTCGTCGTTTGGTATGGCTTCATTCAGCTCCGG
TTCCCAACGATCAAGGCGAGTTACATGATCCCCCATGTTGTGCAAAAAAGCGGTTAGCTCCTTCGGTCCT
CCGATCGTTGTCAGAAGTAAGTTGGCCGCAGTGTTATCACTCATGGTTATGGCAGCACTGCATAATTCTC
TTACTGTCATGCCATCCGTAAGATGCTTTTCTGTGACTGGTGAGTACTCAACCAAGTCATTCTGAGAATA
GTGTATGCGGCGACCGAGTTGCTCTTGCCCGGCGTCAACACGGGATAATACCGCGCCACATAGCAGAACT
TTAAAAGTGCTCATCATTGGAAAACGTTCTTCGGGGCGAAAACTCTCAAGGATCTTACCGCTGTTGAGAT
CCAGTTCGATGTAACCCACTCGTGCACCCAACTGATCTTCAGCATCTTTTACTTTCACCAGCGTTTCTGG
GTGAGCAAAAACAGGAAGGCAAAATGCCGCAAAAAAGGGAATAAGGGCGACACGGAAATGTTGAATACTC
ATACTCTTCCTTTTTCAATATTATTGAAGCATTTATCAGGGTTATTGTCTCATGAGCGGATACATATTTG
AATGTATTTAGAAAAATAAACAAATAGGGGTTCCGCGCACATTTCCCCGAAAAGTGCCACCTGACGTCTA
AGAAACCATTATTATCATGACATTAACCTATAAAAATAGGCGTATCACGAGGCCCTTTCGT
